Addgene plasmid #196100: Lenti HBG site 2-hyABE
Purpose: Expresses Lenti HBG site 2-hyABE
Depositing lab: Xiahui Zhang. Depositing organization: Suzhou Institute of Systems Medicine. Publication: Improving adenine and dual base editors through introduction of TadA-8e and Rad51DBD. Xue N, Liu X, Zhang D, Wu Y, Zhong Y, Wang J, Fan W, Jiang H, Zhu B, Ge X, Gonzalez RVL, Chen L, Zhang S, She P, Zhong Z, Sun J, Chen X, Wang L, Gu Z, Zhu P, Liu M, Li D, Zhong TP, Zhang X. Nat Commun. 2023 Mar 3;14(1):1224. doi: 10.1038/s41467-023-36887-1. PubMed 36869044.
Backbone
  Vector backbone: Adapted from lentiCRISPRv2
  Vector type: Mammalian Expression, Lentiviral, CRISPR
Growth in bacteria
  Bacterial resistance: Ampicillin, 100 μg/mL
  Growth temperature: 37°C
  Growth strain: NEB Stable
  Copy number: High Copy
Gene/Insert
  Gene/Insert name: Lenti HBG site 2-hyABE
  Species: Synthetic
  Cloning method: Gibson Cloning
  Sequencing primers: 5′ ctgcagacaaatggcagta; 3′ TTAAGAATACCAGTCAATCTTTC
Terms and licenses: Academic/Nonprofit Terms; Industry Terms: Not Available to Industry
How to cite: Lenti HBG site 2-hyABE was a gift from Xiahui Zhang (Addgene plasmid # 196100 ; http://n2t.net/addgene:196100 ; RRID:Addgene_196100)
