[The description below was written by a language model from this plasmid's Addgene catalogue record and pLannotate feature annotations shown in this document.]
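Description:
Lenti HBG site 2-hyABE is a 15.4 kb third-generation-style, self-inactivating HIV-1 lentiviral transfer plasmid adapted from lentiCRISPRv2, built to deliver an adenine base editor and its guide RNA into mammalian cells from a single vector. It is propagated in E. coli through a high-copy ColE1/pUC origin with ampicillin selection (AmpR). The backbone also carries an f1 ori and an SV40/EM7-driven bleomycin/Zeocin resistance cassette outside the viral region. A CMV enhancer/promoter fused to the truncated 5' LTR drives genomic RNA production in packaging cells. The Ψ packaging signal, RRE, cPPT/CTS, WPRE and ΔU3 3' LTR provide packaging, Rev-dependent export, efficient transduction and stable transcript expression.

Between the LTRs, a human U6 promoter is followed by a short gap and then the S. pyogenes gRNA scaffold. This gap presumably holds the spacer for the target the name calls "HBG site 2", which suggests the gamma-globin locus, although the record does not define the target. Downstream, an EF-1α core promoter drives the hyABE editor. It consists of a TadA adenosine deaminase domain, a fragment of human RAD51, and SpCas9 annotated with the D10A mutation, ending in a nucleoplasmin NLS. The associated publication title indicates that the deaminase is TadA-8e and the RAD51 fragment is its DNA-binding domain, added to improve adenine base editing. An EGFP coding sequence follows the editor as a fluorescent marker; how it is linked to the editor is not annotated. A separate mouse PGK promoter drives puromycin resistance for selecting transduced cells. The construct is suited to producing lentivirus for stable A-to-G base editing at the programmed site.
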