Features (pLannotate 1.2.2; 39 found; start..end, strand, type, name):
    217..397     +  LTR            5' LTR (truncated): truncated 5' long terminal repeat (LTR) from HIV-1
    444..569     +  misc_feature   HIV-1 Ψ: packaging signal of human immunodeficiency virus type 1
    553..916     +  CDS            HIV-1 gag (fragment): gag protein from human immunodeficiency virus 1; gag
   1062..1295    +  misc_feature   RRE: The Rev response element (RRE) of HIV-1 allows for Rev-dependent mRNA export from the nucleus to the cytoplasm.
   1672..1772    +  CDS            Rev (fragment): human immunodeficiency virus 1 (HIV-1) Rev protein; rev; enhances nuclear export of unspliced and incompletely spliced viral mRNAs
   1822..1939    +  misc_feature   cPPT/CTS: central polypurine tract and central termination sequence of HIV-1
   1984..2224    +  promoter       U6 promoter: RNA polymerase III promoter for human U6 snRNA
   2253..2328    +  misc_RNA       gRNA scaffold: guide RNA scaffold for the Streptococcus pyogenes CRISPR/Cas9 system
   2353..2371    +  CDS            small t antigen (fragment): SV40 (simian virus 40) small t antigen
   2397..2608    +  promoter       EF-1α core promoter: core promoter for human elongation factor EF-1α
   2695..3186    +  CDS            tadA: TADA_ECOLI - Also known as yfhC. Experimental evidence at protein level: Swiss-Prot protein existence level 1. Catalyzes the deamination of adenosine to inosine at the wobble position 34 of tRNA(Arg2). Essential for cell viability. From Escherichia coli (strain K12).
   3289..3645    +  CDS            RAD51 (fragment): RAD51_HUMAN - Also known as RAD51A, RECA. Experimental evidence at protein level: Swiss-Prot protein existence level 1. Plays an important role in homologous strand exchange, a key step in DNA repair through homologous recombination (HR) (PubMed:28575658). Binds to single and double-stranded DNA and exhibits DNA-dependent ATPase activity. Catalyzes the recognition of homology and strand exchange between homologous DNA partners to form a joint molecule between a processed DNA break and the repair template. Binds to single-stranded DNA in an ATP-dependent manner to form nucleoprotein filaments w
   3724..5325    +  CDS            dCas9(N): N-terminal portion of catalytically inactive Streptococcus pyogenes dCas9 carrying the D10A mutation (Zetsche et al., 2015)
   5326..7824    +  CDS            Cas9(C): C-terminal portion of Streptococcus pyogenes Cas9 (Zetsche et al., 2015)
   7825..7872    +  CDS            nucleoplasmin NLS: bipartite nuclear localization signal from nucleoplasmin
   7951..8667    +  CDS            EGFP: EGFP is a basic (constitutively fluorescent) green fluorescent protein published in 1996, derived from Aequorea victoria. It is reported to be a rapidly-maturing weak dimer with moderate acid sensitivity.
   8703..9202    +  promoter       PGK promoter: mouse phosphoglycerate kinase 1 promoter
   9215..9814    +  CDS            PuroR (fragment): puromycin N-acetyltransferase; pac from Streptomyces; confers resistance to puromycin
   9830..10418   +  misc_feature   WPRE: woodchuck hepatitis virus posttranscriptional regulatory element
  10469..10488   +  misc_feature   cPPT/CTS (fragment): central polypurine tract and central termination sequence of HIV-1
  10490..10723   +  LTR            3' LTR (ΔU3): self-inactivating 3' long terminal repeat (LTR) from HIV-1
  10755..10979   +  polyA_signal   bGH poly(A) signal: bovine growth hormone polyadenylation signal
  10983..11004   +  promoter       SV40 promoter (fragment): SV40 enhancer and early promoter
  11025..11453   +  rep_origin     f1 ori (sequence partly withheld): f1 bacteriophage origin of replication; arrow indicates direction of (+) strand synthesis
  11467..11796   +  promoter       SV40 promoter: SV40 enhancer and early promoter
  11844..11891   +  promoter       EM7 promoter: synthetic bacterial promoter&nbsp
  11910..12284   +  CDS            BleoR: antibiotic-binding protein; Sh ble from Streptoalloteichus hindustanus; confers resistance to bleomycin, phleomycin, and Zeocin™
  12294..12419   +  CDS            ble (fragment): BLE_KLEPN - Experimental evidence at protein level: Swiss-Prot protein existence level 1. Binding protein with a strong affinity to the bleomycin family of antibiotics. Binds to CL990; an antimitotic-antibiotic compound. From Klebsiella pneumoniae.
  12414..12535   +  polyA_signal   SV40 poly(A) signal: SV40 polyadenylation signal
  12606..12628   -  protein_bind   lac operator (fragment): The lac repressor binds to the lac operator to inhibit transcription in E. coli. This inhibition can be relieved by adding lactose or isopropyl-β-D-thiogalactopyranoside (IPTG). lac repressor encoded by lacI
  12632..12662   -  promoter       lac promoter: promoter for the E. coli lac operon
  12677..12698   -  protein_bind   CAP binding site: CAP binding activates transcription in the presence of cAMP. E. coli catabolite activator protein
  12711..12803   -  CDS            lacI (fragment): lac repressor; lacI; The lac repressor binds to the lac operator to inhibit transcription in E. coli. This inhibition can be relieved by adding lactose or isopropyl-β-D-thiogalactopyranoside (IPTG).
  12986..13574   -  rep_origin     ori: high-copy-number ColE1/pMB1/pBR322/pUC origin of replication
  13745..14605   -  CDS            AmpR: β-lactamase; bla; confers resistance to ampicillin, carbenicillin, and related antibiotics
  14606..14710   -  promoter       AmpR promoter: bla
  14769..14821   -  misc_feature   bom (fragment): basis of mobility region from pBR322
  14976..15355   +  enhancer       CMV enhancer: human cytomegalovirus immediate early enhancer
  15356..199     +  promoter       CMV promoter (across the origin): human cytomegalovirus (CMV) immediate early promoter
>Addgene plasmid #196100 | Lenti HBG site 2-hyABE | addgene full sequence | sequence record 478282 | Addgene NGS Result
TGATGCGGTTTTGGCAGTACATCAATGGGCGTGGATAGCGGTTTGACTCACGGGGATTTCCAAGTCTCCA
CCCCATTGACGTCAATGGGAGTTTGTTTTGGCACCAAAATCAACGGGACTTTCCAAAATGTCGTAACAAC
TCCGCCCCATTGACGCAAATGGGCGGTAGGCGTGTACGGTGGGAGGTCTATATAAGCAGCGCGTTTTGCC
TGTACTGGGTCTCTCTGGTTAGACCAGATCTGAGCCTGGGAGCTCTCTGGCTAACTAGGGAACCCACTGC
TTAAGCCTCAATAAAGCTTGCCTTGAGTGCTTCAAGTAGTGTGTGCCCGTCTGTTGTGTGACTCTGGTAA
CTAGAGATCCCTCAGACCCTTTTAGTCAGTGTGGAAAATCTCTAGCAGTGGCGCCCGAACAGGGACTTGA
AAGCGAAAGGGAAACCAGAGGAGCTCTCTCGACGCAGGACTCGGCTTGCTGAAGCGCGCACGGCAAGAGG
CGAGGGGCGGCGACTGGTGAGTACGCCAAAAATTTTGACTAGCGGAGGCTAGAAGGAGAGAGATGGGTGC
GAGAGCGTCAGTATTAAGCGGGGGAGAATTAGATCGCGATGGGAAAAAATTCGGTTAAGGCCAGGGGGAA
AGAAAAAATATAAATTAAAACATATAGTATGGGCAAGCAGGGAGCTAGAACGATTCGCAGTTAATCCTGG
CCTGTTAGAAACATCAGAAGGCTGTAGACAAATACTGGGACAGCTACAACCATCCCTTCAGACAGGATCA
GAAGAACTTAGATCATTATATAATACAGTAGCAACCCTCTATTGTGTGCATCAAAGGATAGAGATAAAAG
ACACCAAGGAAGCTTTAGACAAGATAGAGGAAGAGCAAAACAAAAGTAAGACCACCGCACAGCAAGCGGC
CGCTGATCTTCAGACCTGGAGGAGGAGATATGAGGGACAATTGGAGAAGTGAATTATATAAATATAAAGT
AGTAAAAATTGAACCATTAGGAGTAGCACCCACCAAGGCAAAGAGAAGAGTGGTGCAGAGAGAAAAAAGA
GCAGTGGGAATAGGAGCTTTGTTCCTTGGGTTCTTGGGAGCAGCAGGAAGCACTATGGGCGCAGCGTCAA
TGACGCTGACGGTACAGGCCAGACAATTATTGTCTGGTATAGTGCAGCAGCAGAACAATTTGCTGAGGGC
TATTGAGGCGCAACAGCATCTGTTGCAACTCACAGTCTGGGGCATCAAGCAGCTCCAGGCAAGAATCCTG
GCTGTGGAAAGATACCTAAAGGATCAACAGCTCCTGGGGATTTGGGGTTGCTCTGGAAAACTCATTTGCA
CCACTGCTGTGCCTTGGAATGCTAGTTGGAGTAATAAATCTCTGGAACAGATTTGGAATCACACGACCTG
GATGGAGTGGGACAGAGAAATTAACAATTACACAAGCTTAATACACTCCTTAATTGAAGAATCGCAAAAC
CAGCAAGAAAAGAATGAACAAGAATTATTGGAATTAGATAAATGGGCAAGTTTGTGGAATTGGTTTAACA
TAACAAATTGGCTGTGGTATATAAAATTATTCATAATGATAGTAGGAGGCTTGGTAGGTTTAAGAATAGT
TTTTGCTGTACTTTCTATAGTGAATAGAGTTAGGCAGGGATATTCACCATTATCGTTTCAGACCCACCTC
CCAACCCCGAGGGGACCCGACAGGCCCGAAGGAATAGAAGAAGAAGGTGGAGAGAGAGACAGAGACAGAT
CCATTCGATTAGTGAACGGATCGGCACTGCGTGCGCCAATTCTGCAGACAAATGGCAGTATTCATCCACA
ATTTTAAAAGAAAAGGGGGGATTGGGGGGTACAGTGCAGGGGAAAGAATAGTAGACATAATAGCAACAGA
CATACAAACTAAAGAATTACAAAAACAAATTACAAAAATTCAAAATTTTCGGGTTTATTACAGGGACAGC
AGAGATCCAGTTTGGTTAATTAAGAGGGCCTATTTCCCATGATTCCTTCATATTTGCATATACGATACAA
GGCTGTTAGAGAGATAATTAGAATTAATTTGACTGTAAACACAAAGATATTAGTACAAAATACGTGACGT
AGAAAGTAATAATTTCTTGGGTAGTTTGCAGTTTTAAAATTATGTTTTAAAATGGACTATCATATGCTTA
CCGTAACTTGAAAGTATTTCGATTTCTTGGCTTTATATATCTTGTGGAAAGGACGAAACACCGTGGGGAA
GGGGCCCCCAAGGTTTTAGAGCTAGAAATAGCAAGTTAAAATAAGGCTAGTCCGTTATCAACTTGAAAAA
GTGGCACCGAGTCGGTGCTTTTTTTGGTACCGAATTCGCTAGCTAGGTCTTGAAAGGAGTGGGAATTGGC
TCCGGTGCCCGTCAGTGGGCAGAGCGCACATCGCCCACAGTCCCCGAGAAGTTGGGGGGAGGGGTCGGCA
ATTGATCCGGTGCCTAGAGAAGGTGGCGCGGGGTAAACTGGGAAAGTGATGTCGTGTACTGGCTCCGCCT
TTTTCCCGAGGGTGGGGGAGAACCGTATATAAGTGCAGTAGTCGCCGTGAACGTTCTTTTTCGCAACGGG
TTTGCCGCCAGAACACAGGGGCGCGCCTCTAGAGCGATCGCGCCACCATGAAACGGACAGCCGACGGAAG
CGAGTTCGAGTCACCAAAGAAGAAGCGGAAAGTCTCTGAGGTGGAGTTTTCCCACGAGTACTGGATGAGA
CATGCCCTGACCCTGGCCAAGAGGGCACGGGATGAGAGGGAGGTGCCTGTGGGAGCCGTGCTGGTGCTGA
ACAATAGAGTGATCGGCGAGGGCTGGAACAGAGCCATCGGCCTGCACGACCCAACAGCCCATGCCGAAAT
TATGGCCCTGAGACAGGGCGGCCTGGTCATGCAGAACTACAGACTGATTGACGCCACCCTGTACGTGACA
TTCGAGCCTTGCGTGATGTGCGCCGGCGCCATGATCCACTCTAGGATCGGCCGCGTGGTGTTTGGCGTGA
GGAACTCAAAAAGAGGCGCCGCAGGCTCCCTGATGAACGTGCTGAACTACCCCGGCATGAATCACCGCGT
CGAAATTACCGAGGGAATCCTGGCAGATGAATGTGCCGCCCTGCTGTGCGATTTCTATCGGATGCCTAGA
CAGGTGTTCAATGCTCAGAAGAAGGCCCAGAGCTCCATCAACTCCGGAGGATCTAGCGGAGGCTCCTCTG
GCTCTGAGACACCTGGCACAAGCGAGAGCGCAACACCTGAAAGCAGCGGGGGCAGCAGCGGGGGGTCAGC
AATGCAGATGCAGCTTGAAGCAAATGCAGATACTTCAGTGGAAGAAGAAAGCTTTGGCCCACAACCCATT
TCACGGTTAGAGCAGTGTGGCATAAATGCCAACGATGTGAAGAAATTGGAAGAAGCTGGATTCCATACTG
TGGAGGCTGTTGCCTATGCGCCAAAGAAGGAGCTAATAAATATTAAGGGAATTAGTGAAGCCAAAGCTGA
TAAAATTCTGGCTGAGGCAGCTAAATTAGTTCCAATGGGTTTCACCACTGCAACTGAATTCCACCAAAGG
CGGTCAGAGATCATACAGATTACTACTGGCTCCAAAGAGCTTGACAAACTACTTCAATCCGGAGGATCTA
GCGGAGGCTCCTCTGGCTCTGAGACACCTGGCACAAGCGAGAGCGCAACACCTGAAAGCAGCGGGGGCAG
CAGCGGGGGGTCAGACAAGAAGTACAGCATCGGCCTGGCCATCGGCACCAACTCTGTGGGCTGGGCCGTG
ATCACCGACGAGTACAAGGTGCCCAGCAAGAAATTCAAGGTGCTGGGCAACACCGACCGGCACAGCATCA
AGAAGAACCTGATCGGAGCCCTGCTGTTCGACAGCGGCGAAACAGCCGAGGCCACCCGGCTGAAGAGAAC
CGCCAGAAGAAGATACACCAGACGGAAGAACCGGATCTGCTATCTGCAAGAGATCTTCAGCAACGAGATG
GCCAAGGTGGACGACAGCTTCTTCCACAGACTGGAAGAGTCCTTCCTGGTGGAAGAGGATAAGAAGCACG
AGCGGCACCCCATCTTCGGCAACATCGTGGACGAGGTGGCCTACCACGAGAAGTACCCCACCATCTACCA
CCTGAGAAAGAAACTGGTGGACAGCACCGACAAGGCCGACCTGCGGCTGATCTATCTGGCCCTGGCCCAC
ATGATCAAGTTCCGGGGCCACTTCCTGATCGAGGGCGACCTGAACCCCGACAACAGCGACGTGGACAAGC
TGTTCATCCAGCTGGTGCAGACCTACAACCAGCTGTTCGAGGAAAACCCCATCAACGCCAGCGGCGTGGA
CGCCAAGGCCATCCTGTCTGCCAGACTGAGCAAGAGCAGACGGCTGGAAAATCTGATCGCCCAGCTGCCC
GGCGAGAAGAAGAATGGCCTGTTCGGAAACCTGATTGCCCTGAGCCTGGGCCTGACCCCCAACTTCAAGA
GCAACTTCGACCTGGCCGAGGATGCCAAACTGCAGCTGAGCAAGGACACCTACGACGACGACCTGGACAA
CCTGCTGGCCCAGATCGGCGACCAGTACGCCGACCTGTTTCTGGCCGCCAAGAACCTGTCCGACGCCATC
CTGCTGAGCGACATCCTGAGAGTGAACACCGAGATCACCAAGGCCCCCCTGAGCGCCTCTATGATCAAGA
GATACGACGAGCACCACCAGGACCTGACCCTGCTGAAAGCTCTCGTGCGGCAGCAGCTGCCTGAGAAGTA
CAAAGAGATTTTCTTCGACCAGAGCAAGAACGGCTACGCCGGCTACATTGACGGCGGAGCCAGCCAGGAA
GAGTTCTACAAGTTCATCAAGCCCATCCTGGAAAAGATGGACGGCACCGAGGAACTGCTCGTGAAGCTGA
ACAGAGAGGACCTGCTGCGGAAGCAGCGGACCTTCGACAACGGCAGCATCCCCCACCAGATCCACCTGGG
AGAGCTGCACGCCATTCTGCGGCGGCAGGAAGATTTTTACCCATTCCTGAAGGACAACCGGGAAAAGATC
GAGAAGATCCTGACCTTCCGCATCCCCTACTACGTGGGCCCTCTGGCCAGGGGAAACAGCAGATTCGCCT
GGATGACCAGAAAGAGCGAGGAAACCATCACCCCCTGGAACTTCGAGGAAGTGGTGGACAAGGGCGCTTC
CGCCCAGAGCTTCATCGAGCGGATGACCAACTTCGATAAGAACCTGCCCAACGAGAAGGTGCTGCCCAAG
CACAGCCTGCTGTACGAGTACTTCACCGTGTATAACGAGCTGACCAAAGTGAAATACGTGACCGAGGGAA
TGAGAAAGCCCGCCTTCCTGAGCGGCGAGCAGAAAAAGGCCATCGTGGACCTGCTGTTCAAGACCAACCG
GAAAGTGACCGTGAAGCAGCTGAAAGAGGACTACTTCAAGAAAATCGAGTGCTTCGACTCCGTGGAAATC
TCCGGCGTGGAAGATCGGTTCAACGCCTCCCTGGGCACATACCACGATCTGCTGAAAATTATCAAGGACA
AGGACTTCCTGGACAATGAGGAAAACGAGGACATTCTGGAAGATATCGTGCTGACCCTGACACTGTTTGA
GGACAGAGAGATGATCGAGGAACGGCTGAAAACCTATGCCCACCTGTTCGACGACAAAGTGATGAAGCAG
CTGAAGCGGCGGAGATACACCGGCTGGGGCAGGCTGAGCCGGAAGCTGATCAACGGCATCCGGGACAAGC
AGTCCGGCAAGACAATCCTGGATTTCCTGAAGTCCGACGGCTTCGCCAACAGAAACTTCATGCAGCTGAT
CCACGACGACAGCCTGACCTTTAAAGAGGACATCCAGAAAGCCCAGGTGTCCGGCCAGGGCGATAGCCTG
CACGAGCACATTGCCAATCTGGCCGGCAGCCCCGCCATTAAGAAGGGCATCCTGCAGACAGTGAAGGTGG
TGGACGAGCTCGTGAAAGTGATGGGCCGGCACAAGCCCGAGAACATCGTGATCGAAATGGCCAGAGAGAA
CCAGACCACCCAGAAGGGACAGAAGAACAGCCGCGAGAGAATGAAGCGGATCGAAGAGGGCATCAAAGAG
CTGGGCAGCCAGATCCTGAAAGAACACCCCGTGGAAAACACCCAGCTGCAGAACGAGAAGCTGTACCTGT
ACTACCTGCAGAATGGGCGGGATATGTACGTGGACCAGGAACTGGACATCAACCGGCTGTCCGACTACGA
TGTGGACCATATCGTGCCTCAGAGCTTTCTGAAGGACGACTCCATCGACAACAAGGTGCTGACCAGAAGC
GACAAGAACCGGGGCAAGAGCGACAACGTGCCCTCCGAAGAGGTCGTGAAGAAGATGAAGAACTACTGGC
GGCAGCTGCTGAACGCCAAGCTGATTACCCAGAGAAAGTTCGACAATCTGACCAAGGCCGAGAGAGGCGG
CCTGAGCGAACTGGATAAGGCCGGCTTCATCAAGAGACAGCTGGTGGAAACCCGGCAGATCACAAAGCAC
GTGGCACAGATCCTGGACTCCCGGATGAACACTAAGTACGACGAGAATGACAAGCTGATCCGGGAAGTGA
AAGTGATCACCCTGAAGTCCAAGCTGGTGTCCGATTTCCGGAAGGATTTCCAGTTTTACAAAGTGCGCGA
GATCAACAACTACCACCACGCCCACGACGCCTACCTGAACGCCGTCGTGGGAACCGCCCTGATCAAAAAG
TACCCTAAGCTGGAAAGCGAGTTCGTGTACGGCGACTACAAGGTGTACGACGTGCGGAAGATGATCGCCA
AGAGCGAGCAGGAAATCGGCAAGGCTACCGCCAAGTACTTCTTCTACAGCAACATCATGAACTTTTTCAA
GACCGAGATTACCCTGGCCAACGGCGAGATCCGGAAGCGGCCTCTGATCGAGACAAACGGCGAAACCGGG
GAGATCGTGTGGGATAAGGGCCGGGATTTTGCCACCGTGCGGAAAGTGCTGAGCATGCCCCAAGTGAATA
TCGTGAAAAAGACCGAGGTGCAGACAGGCGGCTTCAGCAAAGAGTCTATCCTGCCCAAGAGGAACAGCGA
TAAGCTGATCGCCAGAAAGAAGGACTGGGACCCTAAGAAGTACGGCGGCTTCGACAGCCCCACCGTGGCC
TATTCTGTGCTGGTGGTGGCCAAAGTGGAAAAGGGCAAGTCCAAGAAACTGAAGAGTGTGAAAGAGCTGC
TGGGGATCACCATCATGGAAAGAAGCAGCTTCGAGAAGAATCCCATCGACTTTCTGGAAGCCAAGGGCTA
CAAAGAAGTGAAAAAGGACCTGATCATCAAGCTGCCTAAGTACTCCCTGTTCGAGCTGGAAAACGGCCGG
AAGAGAATGCTGGCCTCTGCCGGCGAACTGCAGAAGGGAAACGAACTGGCCCTGCCCTCCAAATATGTGA
ACTTCCTGTACCTGGCCAGCCACTATGAGAAGCTGAAGGGCTCCCCCGAGGATAATGAGCAGAAACAGCT
GTTTGTGGAACAGCACAAGCACTACCTGGACGAGATCATCGAGCAGATCAGCGAGTTCTCCAAGAGAGTG
ATCCTGGCCGACGCTAATCTGGACAAAGTGCTGTCCGCCTACAACAAGCACCGGGATAAGCCCATCAGAG
AGCAGGCCGAGAATATCATCCACCTGTTTACCCTGACCAATCTGGGAGCCCCTGCCGCCTTCAAGTACTT
TGACACCACCATCGACCGGAAGAGGTACACCAGCACCAAAGAGGTGCTGGACGCCACCCTGATCCACCAG
AGCATCACCGGCCTGTACGAGACACGGATCGACCTGTCTCAGCTGGGAGGCGACAAAAGGCCGGCGGCCA
CGAAAAAGGCCGGCCAGGCAAAAAAGAAAAAGGGATCCGGCAGCGGCGCAACAAACTTCTCTCTGCTGAA
ACAAGCCGGAGATGTCGAAGAGAATCCTGGACCGCTCGAGATGGTGAGCAAGGGCGAGGAGCTGTTCACC
GGGGTGGTGCCCATCCTGGTCGAGCTGGACGGCGACGTAAACGGCCACAAGTTCAGCGTGTCCGGCGAGG
GCGAGGGCGATGCCACCTACGGCAAGCTGACCCTGAAGTTCATCTGCACCACCGGCAAGCTGCCCGTGCC
CTGGCCCACCCTCGTGACCACCCTGACCTACGGCGTGCAGTGCTTCAGCCGCTACCCCGACCACATGAAG
CAGCACGACTTCTTCAAGTCCGCCATGCCCGAAGGCTACGTCCAGGAGCGCACCATCTTCTTCAAGGACG
ACGGCAACTACAAGACCCGCGCCGAGGTGAAGTTCGAGGGCGACACCCTGGTGAACCGCATCGAGCTGAA
GGGCATCGACTTCAAGGAGGACGGCAACATCCTGGGGCACAAGCTGGAGTACAACTACAACAGCCACAAC
GTCTATATCATGGCCGACAAGCAGAAGAACGGCATCAAGGTGAACTTCAAGATCCGCCACAACATCGAGG
ACGGCAGCGTGCAGCTCGCCGACCACTACCAGCAGAACACCCCCATCGGCGACGGCCCCGTGCTGCTGCC
CGACAACCACTACCTGAGCACCCAGTCCGCCCTGAGCAAAGACCCCAACGAGAAGCGCGATCACATGGTC
CTGCTGGAGTTCGTGACCGCCGCCGGGATCACTCTCGGCATGGACGAGCTGTACAAGTACTCAGATCTGG
AGCTCAAGTGAGCTAGCCTACCGGGTAGGGGAGGCGCTTTTCCCAAGGCAGTCTGGAGCATGCGCTTTAG
CAGCCCCGCTGGGCACTTGGCGCTACACAAGTGGCCTCTGGCCTCGCACACATTCCACATCCACCGGTAG
GCGCCAACCGGCTCCGTTCTTTGGTGGCCCCTTCGCGCCACCTTCTACTCCTCCCCTAGTCAGGAAGTTC
CCCCCCGCCCCGCAGCTCGCGTCGTGCAGGACGTGACAAATGGAAGTAGCACGTCTCACTAGTCTCGTGC
AGATGGACAGCACCGCTGAGCAATGGAAGCGGGTAGGCCTTTGGGGCAGCGGCCAATAGCAGCTTTGCTC
CTTCGCTTTCTGGGCTCAGAGGCTGGGAAGGGGTGGGTCCGGGGGCGGGCTCAGGGGCGGGCTCAGGGGC
GGGGCGGGCGCCCGAAGGTCCTCCGGAGGCCCGGCATTCTGCACGCTTCAAAAGCGCACGTCTGCCGCGC
TGTTCTCCTCTTCCTCATCTCCGGGCCTTTCGGAATTCGCCACCATGACCGAGTACAAGCCCACGGTGCG
CCTCGCCACCCGCGACGACGTCCCCAGGGCCGTACGCACCCTCGCCGCCGCGTTCGCCGACTACCCCGCC
ACGCGCCACACCGTCGATCCGGACCGCCACATCGAGCGGGTCACCGAGCTGCAAGAACTCTTCCTCACGC
GCGTCGGGCTCGACATCGGCAAGGTGTGGGTCGCGGACGACGGCGCCGCGGTGGCGGTCTGGACCACGCC
GGAGAGCGTCGAAGCGGGGGCGGTGTTCGCCGAGATCGGCCCGCGCATGGCCGAGTTGAGCGGTTCCCGG
CTGGCCGCGCAGCAACAGATGGAAGGCCTCCTGGCGCCGCACCGGCCCAAGGAGCCCGCGTGGTTCCTGG
CCACCGTCGGAGTCTCGCCCGACCACCAGGGCAAGGGTCTGGGCAGCGCCGTCGTGCTCCCCGGAGTGGA
GGCGGCCGAGCGCGCCGGGGTGCCCGCCTTCCTGGAGACCTCCGCGCCCCGCAACCTCCCCTTCTACGAG
CGGCTCGGCTTCACCGTCACCGCCGACGTCGAGGTGCCCGAAGGACCGCGCACCTGGTGCATGACCCGCA
AGCCCGGTGCCTGAACGCGTTAAGTCGACAATCAACCTCTGGATTACAAAATTTGTGAAAGATTGACTGG
TATTCTTAACTATGTTGCTCCTTTTACGCTATGTGGATACGCTGCTTTAATGCCTTTGTATCATGCTATT
GCTTCCCGTATGGCTTTCATTTTCTCCTCCTTGTATAAATCCTGGTTGCTGTCTCTTTATGAGGAGTTGT
GGCCCGTTGTCAGGCAACGTGGCGTGGTGTGCACTGTGTTTGCTGACGCAACCCCCACTGGTTGGGGCAT
TGCCACCACCTGTCAGCTCCTTTCCGGGACTTTCGCTTTCCCCCTCCCTATTGCCACGGCGGAACTCATC
GCCGCCTGCCTTGCCCGCTGCTGGACAGGGGCTCGGCTGTTGGGCACTGACAATTCCGTGGTGTTGTCGG
GGAAATCATCGTCCTTTCCTTGGCTGCTCGCCTGTGTTGCCACCTGGATTCTGCGCGGGACGTCCTTCTG
CTACGTCCCTTCGGCCCTCAATCCAGCGGACCTTCCTTCCCGCGGCCTGCTGCCGGCTCTGCGGCCTCTT
CCGCGTCTTCGCCTTCGCCCTCAGACGAGTCGGATCTCCCTTTGGGCCGCCTCCCCGCGTCGACTTTAAG
ACCAATGACTTACAAGGCAGCTGTAGATCTTAGCCACTTTTTAAAAGAAAAGGGGGGACTGGAAGGGCTA
ATTCACTCCCAACGAAGACAAGATCTGCTTTTTGCTTGTACTGGGTCTCTCTGGTTAGACCAGATCTGAG
CCTGGGAGCTCTCTGGCTAACTAGGGAACCCACTGCTTAAGCCTCAATAAAGCTTGCCTTGAGTGCTTCA
AGTAGTGTGTGCCCGTCTGTTGTGTGACTCTGGTAACTAGAGATCCCTCAGACCCTTTTAGTCAGTGTGG
AAAATCTCTAGCAGGGCCCGTTTAAACCCGCTGATCAGCCTCGACTGTGCCTTCTAGTTGCCAGCCATCT
GTTGTTTGCCCCTCCCCCGTGCCTTCCTTGACCCTGGAAGGTGCCACTCCCACTGTCCTTTCCTAATAAA
ATGAGGAAATTGCATCGCATTGTCTGAGTAGGTGTCATTCTATTCTGGGGGGTGGGGTGGGGCAGGACAG
CAAGGGGGAGGATTGGGAAGACAATAGCAGGCATGCTGGGGATGCGGTGGGCTCTATGGCTTCTGAGGCG
GAAAGAACCAGCTGGGGCTCTAGGGGGTATCCCC
[124 nt withheld, positions 11025-11148]
C
[91 nt withheld, positions 11150-11240]
A
[49 nt withheld, positions 11242-11290]
CCTTTGACGTTGGAGTCCACGTTCTTT
[37 nt withheld, positions 11318-11354]
ACCCTATCTCGGTCTATTCTTTTGATTTATAAGGGATTTTGCCGATTTCGGCCTATTGGTTAAAAAATGA
GCTGATTTAACAAAAATTTAACGCGAATTAATTCTGTGGAATGTGTGTCAGTTAGGGTGTGGAAAGTCCC
CAGGCTCCCCAGCAGGCAGAAGTATGCAAAGCATGCATCTCAATTAGTCAGCAACCAGGTGTGGAAAGTC
CCCAGGCTCCCCAGCAGGCAGAAGTATGCAAAGCATGCATCTCAATTAGTCAGCAACCATAGTCCCGCCC
CTAACTCCGCCCATCCCGCCCCTAACTCCGCCCAGTTCCGCCCATTCTCCGCCCCATGGCTGACTAATTT
TTTTTATTTATGCAGAGGCCGAGGCCGCCTCTGCCTCTGAGCTATTCCAGAAGTAGTGAGGAGGCTTTTT
TGGAGGCCTAGGCTTTTGCAAAAAGCTCCCGGGAGCTTGTATATCCATTTTCGGATCTGATCAGCACGTG
TTGACAATTAATCATCGGCATAGTATATCGGCATAGTATAATACGACAAGGTGAGGAACTAAACCATGGC
CAAGTTGACCAGTGCCGTTCCGGTGCTCACCGCGCGCGACGTCGCCGGAGCGGTCGAGTTCTGGACCGAC
CGGCTCGGGTTCTCCCGGGACTTCGTGGAGGACGACTTCGCCGGTGTGGTCCGGGACGACGTGACCCTGT
TCATCAGCGCGGTCCAGGACCAGGTGGTGCCGGACAACACCCTGGCCTGGGTGTGGGTGCGCGGCCTGGA
CGAGCTGTACGCCGAGTGGTCGGAGGTCGTGTCCACGAACTTCCGGGACGCCTCCGGGCCGGCCATGACC
GAGATCGGCGAGCAGCCGTGGGGGCGGGAGTTCGCCCTGCGCGACCCGGCCGGCAACTGCGTGCACTTCG
TGGCCGAGGAGCAGGACTGACACGTGCTACGAGATTTCGATTCCACCGCCGCCTTCTATGAAAGGTTGGG
CTTCGGAATCGTTTTCCGGGACGCCGGCTGGATGATCCTCCAGCGCGGGGATCTCATGCTGGAGTTCTTC
GCCCACCCCAACTTGTTTATTGCAGCTTATAATGGTTACAAATAAAGCAATAGCATCACAAATTTCACAA
ATAAAGCATTTTTTTCACTGCATTCTAGTTGTGGTTTGTCCAAACTCATCAATGTATCTTATCATGTCTG
TATACCGTCGACCTCTAGCTAGAGCTTGGCGTAATCATGGTCATAGCTGTTTCCTGTGTGAAATTGTTAT
CCGCTCACAATTCCACACAACATACGAGCCGGAAGCATAAAGTGTAAAGCCTGGGGTGCCTAATGAGTGA
GCTAACTCACATTAATTGCGTTGCGCTCACTGCCCGCTTTCCAGTCGGGAAACCTGTCGTGCCAGCTGCA
TTAATGAATCGGCCAACGCGCGGGGAGAGGCGGTTTGCGTATTGGGCGCTCTTCCGCTTCCTCGCTCACT
GACTCGCTGCGCTCGGTCGTTCGGCTGCGGCGAGCGGTATCAGCTCACTCAAAGGCGGTAATACGGTTAT
CCACAGAATCAGGGGATAACGCAGGAAAGAACATGTGAGCAAAAGGCCAGCAAAAGGCCAGGAACCGTAA
AAAGGCCGCGTTGCTGGCGTTTTTCCATAGGCTCCGCCCCCCTGACGAGCATCACAAAAATCGACGCTCA
AGTCAGAGGTGGCGAAACCCGACAGGACTATAAAGATACCAGGCGTTTCCCCCTGGAAGCTCCCTCGTGC
GCTCTCCTGTTCCGACCCTGCCGCTTACCGGATACCTGTCCGCCTTTCTCCCTTCGGGAAGCGTGGCGCT
TTCTCATAGCTCACGCTGTAGGTATCTCAGTTCGGTGTAGGTCGTTCGCTCCAAGCTGGGCTGTGTGCAC
GAACCCCCCGTTCAGCCCGACCGCTGCGCCTTATCCGGTAACTATCGTCTTGAGTCCAACCCGGTAAGAC
ACGACTTATCGCCACTGGCAGCAGCCACTGGTAACAGGATTAGCAGAGCGAGGTATGTAGGCGGTGCTAC
AGAGTTCTTGAAGTGGTGGCCTAACTACGGCTACACTAGAAGAACAGTATTTGGTATCTGCGCTCTGCTG
AAGCCAGTTACCTTCGGAAAAAGAGTTGGTAGCTCTTGATCCGGCAAACAAACCACCGCTGGTAGCGGTG
GTTTTTTTGTTTGCAAGCAGCAGATTACGCGCAGAAAAAAAGGATCTCAAGAAGATCCTTTGATCTTTTC
TACGGGGTCTGACGCTCAGTGGAACGAAAACTCACGTTAAGGGATTTTGGTCATGAGATTATCAAAAAGG
ATCTTCACCTAGATCCTTTTAAATTAAAAATGAAGTTTTAAATCAATCTAAAGTATATATGAGTAAACTT
GGTCTGACAGTTACCAATGCTTAATCAGTGAGGCACCTATCTCAGCGATCTGTCTATTTCGTTCATCCAT
AGTTGCCTGACTCCCCGTCGTGTAGATAACTACGATACGGGAGGGCTTACCATCTGGCCCCAGTGCTGCA
ATGATACCGCGAGACCCACGCTCACCGGCTCCAGATTTATCAGCAATAAACCAGCCAGCCGGAAGGGCCG
AGCGCAGAAGTGGTCCTGCAACTTTATCCGCCTCCATCCAGTCTATTAATTGTTGCCGGGAAGCTAGAGT
AAGTAGTTCGCCAGTTAATAGTTTGCGCAACGTTGTTGCCATTGCTACAGGCATCGTGGTGTCACGCTCG
TCGTTTGGTATGGCTTCATTCAGCTCCGGTTCCCAACGATCAAGGCGAGTTACATGATCCCCCATGTTGT
GCAAAAAAGCGGTTAGCTCCTTCGGTCCTCCGATCGTTGTCAGAAGTAAGTTGGCCGCAGTGTTATCACT
CATGGTTATGGCAGCACTGCATAATTCTCTTACTGTCATGCCATCCGTAAGATGCTTTTCTGTGACTGGT
GAGTACTCAACCAAGTCATTCTGAGAATAGTGTATGCGGCGACCGAGTTGCTCTTGCCCGGCGTCAATAC
GGGATAATACCGCGCCACATAGCAGAACTTTAAAAGTGCTCATCATTGGAAAACGTTCTTCGGGGCGAAA
ACTCTCAAGGATCTTACCGCTGTTGAGATCCAGTTCGATGTAACCCACTCGTGCACCCAACTGATCTTCA
GCATCTTTTACTTTCACCAGCGTTTCTGGGTGAGCAAAAACAGGAAGGCAAAATGCCGCAAAAAAGGGAA
TAAGGGCGACACGGAAATGTTGAATACTCATACTCTTCCTTTTTCAATATTATTGAAGCATTTATCAGGG
TTATTGTCTCATGAGCGGATACATATTTGAATGTATTTAGAAAAATAAACAAATAGGGGTTCCGCGCACA
TTTCCCCGAAAAGTGCCACCTGACGTCGACGGATCGGGAGATCTCCCGATCCCCTATGGTGCACTCTCAG
TACAATCTGCTCTGATGCCGCATAGTTAAGCCAGTATCTGCTCCCTGCTTGTGTGTTGGAGGTCGCTGAG
TAGTGCGCGAGCAAAATTTAAGCTACAACAAGGCAAGGCTTGACCGACAATTGCATGAAGAATCTGCTTA
GGGTTAGGCGTTTTGCGCTGCTTCGCGATGTACGGGCCAGATATACGCGTTGACATTGATTATTGACTAG
TTATTAATAGTAATCAATTACGGGGTCATTAGTTCATAGCCCATATATGGAGTTCCGCGTTACATAACTT
ACGGTAAATGGCCCGCCTGGCTGACCGCCCAACGACCCCCGCCCATTGACGTCAATAATGACGTATGTTC
CCATAGTAACGCCAATAGGGACTTTCCATTGACGTCAATGGGTGGAGTATTTACGGTAAACTGCCCACTT
GGCAGTACATCAAGTGTATCATATGCCAAGTACGCCCCCTATTGACGTCAATGACGGTAAATGGCCCGCC
TGGCATTATGCCCAGTACATGACCTTATGGGACTTTCCTACTTGGCAGTACATCTACGTATTAGTCATCG
CTATTACCATGG
